Addgene plasmid #68550: AAV-CREB
Purpose: AAV expression of CREB
Depositing lab: Eric Nestler. Depositing organization: Icahn School of Medicine at Mount Sinai. Publication: cAMP response element binding protein phosphorylation in nucleus accumbens underlies sustained recovery of sensorimotor gating following repeated D(2)-like receptor agonist treatment in rats. Berger AK, Green T, Siegel SJ, Nestler EJ, Hammer RP Jr. Biol Psychiatry. 2011 Feb 1;69(3):288-94. doi: 10.1016/j.biopsych.2010.08.032. Epub 2010 Oct 30. PubMed 21035786.
Backbone
  Vector backbone: pAAV-MCS
  Backbone manufacturer: Stratagene
  Backbone size w/o insert (bp): 4650
  Vector type: Mammalian Expression, AAV
Growth in bacteria
  Bacterial resistance: Ampicillin, 100 μg/mL
  Growth temperature: 37°C
  Growth strain: NEB Stable
  Copy number: Unknown
Gene/Insert
  Gene/Insert name: CREB (alt name: cAMP response element binding protein)
  Species: R. norvegicus (rat)
  Promoter: CMV
  Tag / fusion protein: EGFP (N terminal on insert)
  Cloning method: Unknown
  Sequencing primers: 5′ pCAX-F CAGCTCCTGGGCAACGTGC; 3′ hGH-PA-R CCAGCTTGGTTCCCAATAGA
Terms and licenses: Academic/Nonprofit Terms; Industry Terms: Not Available to Industry
How to cite: AAV-CREB was a gift from Eric Nestler (Addgene plasmid # 68550 ; http://n2t.net/addgene:68550 ; RRID:Addgene_68550)
