[The description below was written by a language model from this plasmid's Addgene catalogue record and pLannotate feature annotations shown in this document.]
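Description:
AAV-CREB is an adeno-associated virus transfer plasmid built on the Stratagene pAAV-MCS backbone, designed for mammalian expression of rat CREB (cAMP response element binding protein, Creb1) fused to an N-terminal EGFP tag. It is propagated in E. coli through a high-copy ColE1/pUC-type origin with ampicillin selection provided by the β-lactamase gene and its own promoter. An f1 phage origin is also present in the backbone. The sequenced plasmid is about 6.4 kb.

The expression cassette lies between AAV2 inverted terminal repeats, the cis elements needed for replication and packaging of the intervening DNA into recombinant AAV particles when rep, cap and helper functions are supplied in trans. The right-hand ITR is annotated in full. The left-hand ITR is detected only as two short fragments, which may reflect the difficulty of sequencing these repeats or a partial deletion; the record does not say which. Within the ITRs, the human CMV immediate early enhancer and promoter drive transcription through a truncated human β-globin intron, a feature that generally improves transcript processing and expression. The EGFP coding sequence follows, then the Creb1 coding sequence a short distance downstream, consistent with the catalogued fusion, so cells expressing the CREB protein can be identified by green fluorescence. A human growth hormone polyadenylation signal terminates the transcript.

CREB is a phosphorylation-dependent transcription factor that activates genes carrying cAMP response elements. The construct is intended for AAV-mediated overexpression of CREB, and the associated publication concerns CREB function in the rat nucleus accumbens, which suggests use for viral gene transfer into brain tissue.
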