Features (pLannotate 1.2.2; 19 found; start..end, strand, type, name):
     12..39      +  repeat_region  AAV2 ITR (fragment): inverted terminal repeat of adeno-associated virus serotype 2 inverted
     68..95      +  repeat_region  AAV2 ITR (fragment): inverted terminal repeat of adeno-associated virus serotype 2 inverted
    206..509     +  enhancer       CMV enhancer: human cytomegalovirus immediate early enhancer
    510..713     +  promoter       CMV promoter: human cytomegalovirus (CMV) immediate early promoter
    862..889     +  intron         CMV intron (fragment): modified intron A from human cytomegalovirus (CMV)
    894..1240    +  intron         β-globin intron (fragment): internally truncated intron from human β-globin
   1238..1321    +  CDS            HBB (fragment): HBB_ATEBE - Experimental evidence at protein level: Swiss-Prot protein existence level 1. Involved in oxygen transport from the lung to the various peripheral tissues. From Ateles belzebuth (White-bellied spider monkey).
   1341..2057    +  CDS            EGFP: EGFP is a basic (constitutively fluorescent) green fluorescent protein published in 1996, derived from Aequorea victoria. It is reported to be a rapidly-maturing weak dimer with moderate acid sensitivity.
   2070..3086    +  CDS            Creb1: CREB1_RAT - Also known as Creb-1. Experimental evidence at protein level: Swiss-Prot protein existence level 1. Phosphorylation-dependent transcription factor that stimulates transcription upon binding to the DNA cAMP response element (CRE), a sequence present in many viral and cellular promoters. Transcription activation is enhanced by the TORC coactivators which act independently of Ser-119 phosphorylation. Involved in different cellular processes including the synchronization of circadian rhythmicity and the differentiation of adipose cells (By similarity). From Rattus norvegicus (Rat).
   3119..3147    +  misc_feature   MCS (fragment): pUC18/19 multiple cloning site
   3184..3660    +  polyA_signal   hGH poly(A) signal: human growth hormone polyadenylation signal
   3700..3840    +  repeat_region  AAV2 ITR: inverted terminal repeat of adeno-associated virus serotype 2 inverted
   3845..3896    -  misc_feature   bom (fragment): basis of mobility region from pBR322
   3915..4370    +  rep_origin     f1 ori (sequence partly withheld): f1 bacteriophage origin of replication; arrow indicates direction of (+) strand synthesis
   4371..4420    -  misc_feature   bom (fragment): basis of mobility region from pBR322
   4522..4557    -  CDS            rop (fragment): Rop protein, which maintains plasmids at low copy number; rop
   4652..4756    +  promoter       AmpR promoter: bla
   4757..5617    +  CDS            AmpR: β-lactamase; bla; confers resistance to ampicillin, carbenicillin, and related antibiotics
   5788..6376    +  rep_origin     ori: high-copy-number ColE1/pMB1/pBR322/pUC origin of replication
>Addgene plasmid #68550 | AAV-CREB | addgene full sequence | sequence record 345631 | Addgene NGS Result
CCTGCAGGCAGCTGCGCGCTCGCTCGCTCACTGAGGCCGCCCGGGCGTCGGGCGACCTTTGGTCGCCCGG
CCTCAGTGAGCGAGCGAGCGCGCAGAGAGGGAGTGGCCAACTCCATCACTAGGGGTTCCTGCGGCCGCAC
GCGTCTAGTTATTAATAGTAATCAATTACGGGGTCATTAGTTCATAGCCCATATATGGAGTTCCGCGTTA
CATAACTTACGGTAAATGGCCCGCCTGGCTGACCGCCCAACGACCCCCGCCCATTGACGTCAATAATGAC
GTATGTTCCCATAGTAACGCCAATAGGGACTTTCCATTGACGTCAATGGGTGGAGTATTTACGGTAAACT
GCCCACTTGGCAGTACATCAAGTGTATCATATGCCAAGTACGCCCCCTATTGACGTCAATGACGGTAAAT
GGCCCGCCTGGCATTATGCCCAGTACATGACCTTATGGGACTTTCCTACTTGGCAGTACATCTACGTATT
AGTCATCGCTATTACCATGGTGATGCGGTTTTGGCAGTACATCAATGGGCGTGGATAGCGGTTTGACTCA
CGGGGATTTCCAAGTCTCCACCCCATTGACGTCAATGGGAGTTTGTTTTGGCACCAAAATCAACGGGACT
TTCCAAAATGTCGTAACAACTCCGCCCCATTGACGCAAATGGGCGGTAGGCGTGTACGGTGGGAGGTCTA
TATAAGCAGAGCTCGTTTAGTGAACCGTCAGATCGCCTGGAGACGCCATCCACGCTGTTTTGACCTCCAT
AGAAGACACCGGGACCGATCCAGCCTCCGCGGATTCGAATCCCGGCCGGGAACGGTGCATTGGAACGCGG
ATTCCCCGTGCCAAGAGTGACGTAAGTACCGCCTATAGAGTCTATAGGCCCACAAAAAATGCTTTCTTCT
TTTAATATACTTTTTTGTTTATCTTATTTCTAATACTTTCCCTAATCTCTTTCTTTCAGGGCAATAATGA
TACAATGTATCATGCCTCTTTGCACCATTCTAAAGAATAACAGTGATAATTTCTGGGTTAAGGCAATAGC
AATATTTCTGCATATAAATATTTCTGCATATAAATTGTAACTGATGTAAGAGGTTTCATATTGCTAATAG
CAGCTACAATCCAGCTACCATTCTGCTTTTATTTTATGGTTGGGATAAGGCTGGATTATTCTGAGTCCAA
GCTAGGCCCTTTTGCTAATCATGTTCATACCTCTTATCTTCCTCCCACAGCTCCTGGGCAACGTGCTGGT
CTGTGTGCTGGCCCATCACTTTGGCAAAGAATTGGGATTCGAACATCGATTGAATTCGGCTTCGAGATCT
GGTCGCCACCATGGTGAGCAAGGGCGAGGAGCTGTTCACCGGGGTGGTGCCCATCCTGGTCGAGCTGGAC
GGCGACGTAAACGGCCACAAGTTCAGCGTGTCCGGCGAGGGCGAGGGCGATGCCACCTACGGCAAGCTGA
CCCTGAAGTTCATCTGCACCACCGGCAAGCTGCCCGTGCCCTGGCCCACCCTCGTGACCACCCTGACCTA
CGGCGTGCAGTGCTTCAGCCGCTACCCCGACCACATGAAGCAGCACGACTTCTTCAAGTCCGCCATGCCC
GAAGGCTACGTCCAGGAGCGCACCATCTTCTTCAAGGACGACGGCAACTACAAGACCCGCGCCGAGGTGA
AGTTCGAGGGCGACACCCTGGTGAACCGCATCGAGCTGAAGGGCATCGACTTCAAGGAGGACGGCAACAT
CCTGGGGCACAAGCTGGAGTACAACTACAACAGCCACAACGTCTATATCATGGCCGACAAGCAGAAGAAC
GGCATCAAGGTGAACTTCAAGATCCGCCACAACATCGAGGACGGCAGCGTGCAGCTCGCCGACCACTACC
AGCAGAACACCCCCATCGGCGACGGCCCCGTGCTGCTGCCCGACAACCACTACCTGAGCACCCAGTCCGC
CCTGAGCAAAGACCCCAACGAGAAGCGCGATCACATGGTCCTGCTGGAGTTCGTGACCGCCGCCGGGATC
ACTCTCGGCATGGACGAGCTGTACAAGGGTGGCGGGCCCATGGATTCCGGAGCAGACAACCAGCAGAGTG
GAGATGCTGCTGTAACAGAAGCTGAAAGTCAACAAATGACAGTTCAAGCCCAGCCACAGATTGCCACATT
AGCCCAGGTATCCATGCCAGCAGCTCATGCGACGTCATCTGCTCCCACTGTAACCTTAGTGCAGCTGCCC
AATGGGCAGACAGTCCAGGTCCATGGGGTCATCCAGGCGGCCCAGCCATCAGTTATTCAGTCTCCACAAG
TCCAAACAGTTCAGTCTTCCTGTAAGGACTTAAAAAGACTTTTCTCCGGAACTCAGATTTCAACTATTGC
AGAAAGTGAAGATTCACAGGAGTCTGTGGATAGTGTAACTGATTCCCAAAAACGAAGGGAAATCCTTTCA
AGGAGGCCTTCCTACAGGAAAATTTTGAATGACTTATCTTCTGATGCACCAGGGGTGCCAAGGATTGAAG
AAGAAAAATCAGAAGAAGAGACTTCAGCCCCTGCCATCACCACTGTAACAGTGCCAACCCCGATTTACCA
AACTAGCAGTGGGCAGTATATTGCCATTACCCAGGGAGGAGCAATACAGCTGGCTAACAATGGTACCGAT
GGGGTACAGGGCCTGCAGACATTAACCATGACCAATGCAGCTGCCACTCAGCCGGGTACTACCATTCTAC
AATATGCACAGACCACTGATGGACAGCAGATTCTAGTGCCCAGCAACCAAGTTGTTGTTCAAGCTGCCTC
TGGTGATGTACAAACATACCAGATTCGCACAGCACCCACTAGCACCATTGCCCCTGGAGTTGTTATGGCG
TCCTCCCCAGCACTTCCTACACAGCCTGCTGAAGAAGCAGCACGAAAGAGAGAGGTTCGTCTAATGAAGA
ACAGGGAAGCAGCAAGAGAATGTCGTAGAAAGAAGAAAGAATATGTGAAATGTTTAGAGAACAGAGTGGC
AGTGCTTGAAAACCAAAACAAAACATTGATTGAGGAGCTAAAAGCACTTAAGGACCTTTACTGCCACAAG
TCAGATTAATTTGGGATTTAGGGCCTAAAGCCGAATTCCCCGGGGATCCTCTAGAGTCGACCTGCAGAAG
CTTGCCTCGAGCAGCGCTGCTCGAGAGATCTACGGGTGGCATCCCTGTGACCCCTCCCCAGTGCCTCTCC
TGGCCCTGGAAGTTGCCACTCCAGTGCCCACCAGCCTTGTCCTAATAAAATTAAGTTGCATCATTTTGTC
TGACTAGGTGTCCTTCTATAATATTATGGGGTGGAGGGGGGTGGTATGGAGCAAGGGGCAAGTTGGGAAG
ACAACCTGTAGGGCCTGCGGGGTCTATTGGGAACCAAGCTGGAGTGCAGTGGCACAATCTTGGCTCACTG
CAATCTCCGCCTCCTGGGTTCAAGCGATTCTCCTGCCTCAGCCTCCCGAGTTGTTGGGATTCCAGGCATG
CATGACCAGGCTCAGCTAATTTTTGTTTTTTTGGTAGAGACGGGGTTTCACCATATTGGCCAGGCTGGTC
TCCAACTCCTAATCTCAGGTGATCTACCCACCTTGGCCTCCCAAATTGCTGGGATTACAGGCGTGAACCA
CTGCTCCCTTCCCTGTCCTTCTGATTTTGTAGGTAACCACGTGCGGACCGAGCGGCCGCAGGAACCCCTA
GTGATGGAGTTGGCCACTCCCTCTCTGCGCGCTCGCTCGCTCACTGAGGCCGGGCGACCAAAGGTCGCCC
GACGCCCGGGCTTTGCCCGGGCGGCCTCAGTGAGCGAGCGAGCGCGCAGCTGCCTGCAGGGGCGCCTGAT
GCGGTATTTTCTCCTTACGCATCTGTGCGGTATTTCACACCGCATA
[95 nt withheld, positions 3897-3991]
T
[46 nt withheld, positions 3993-4038]
C
[141 nt withheld, positions 4040-4180]
CCTTTGACGTTGGAGTCCACGTTCTTT
[37 nt withheld, positions 4208-4244]
ACTCTATCTCGGGCTATTCTTTTGATTTATAAGGGATTTTGCCGATTTCGGTCTATTGGTTAAAAAATGA
GCTGATTTAACAAAAATTTAACGCGAATTTTAACAAAATATTAACGTTTACAATTTTATGGTGCACTCTC
AGTACAATCTGCTCTGATGCCGCATAGTTAAGCCAGCCCCGACACCCGCCAACACCCGCTGACGCGCCCT
GACGGGCTTGTCTGCTCCCGGCATCCGCTTACAGACAAGCTGTGACCGTCTCCGGGAGCTGCATGTGTCA
GAGGTTTTCACCGTCATCACCGAAACGCGCGAGACGAAAGGGCCTCGTGATACGCCTATTTTTATAGGTT
AATGTCATGATAATAATGGTTTCTTAGACGTCAGGTGGCACTTTTCGGGGAAATGTGCGCGGAACCCCTA
TTTGTTTATTTTTCTAAATACATTCAAATATGTATCCGCTCATGAGACAATAACCCTGATAAATGCTTCA
ATAATATTGAAAAAGGAAGAGTATGAGTATTCAACATTTCCGTGTCGCCCTTATTCCCTTTTTTGCGGCA
TTTTGCCTTCCTGTTTTTGCTCACCCAGAAACGCTGGTGAAAGTAAAAGATGCTGAAGATCAGTTGGGTG
CACGAGTGGGTTACATCGAACTGGATCTCAACAGCGGTAAGATCCTTGAGAGTTTTCGCCCCGAAGAACG
TTTTCCAATGATGAGCACTTTTAAAGTTCTGCTATGTGGCGCGGTATTATCCCGTATTGACGCCGGGCAA
GAGCAACTCGGTCGCCGCATACACTATTCTCAGAATGACTTGGTTGAGTACTCACCAGTCACAGAAAAGC
ATCTTACGGATGGCATGACAGTAAGAGAATTATGCAGTGCTGCCATAACCATGAGTGATAACACTGCGGC
CAACTTACTTCTGACAACGATCGGAGGACCGAAGGAGCTAACCGCTTTTTTGCACAACATGGGGGATCAT
GTAACTCGCCTTGATCGTTGGGAACCGGAGCTGAATGAAGCCATACCAAACGACGAGCGTGACACCACGA
TGCCTGTAGCAATGGCAACAACGTTGCGCAAACTATTAACTGGCGAACTACTTACTCTAGCTTCCCGGCA
ACAATTAATAGACTGGATGGAGGCGGATAAAGTTGCAGGACCACTTCTGCGCTCGGCCCTTCCGGCTGGC
TGGTTTATTGCTGATAAATCTGGAGCCGGTGAGCGTGGGTCTCGCGGTATCATTGCAGCACTGGGGCCAG
ATGGTAAGCCCTCCCGTATCGTAGTTATCTACACGACGGGGAGTCAGGCAACTATGGATGAACGAAATAG
ACAGATCGCTGAGATAGGTGCCTCACTGATTAAGCATTGGTAACTGTCAGACCAAGTTTACTCATATATA
CTTTAGATTGATTTAAAACTTCATTTTTAATTTAAAAGGATCTAGGTGAAGATCCTTTTTGATAATCTCA
TGACCAAAATCCCTTAACGTGAGTTTTCGTTCCACTGAGCGTCAGACCCCGTAGAAAAGATCAAAGGATC
TTCTTGAGATCCTTTTTTTCTGCGCGTAATCTGCTGCTTGCAAACAAAAAAACCACCGCTACCAGCGGTG
GTTTGTTTGCCGGATCAAGAGCTACCAACTCTTTTTCCGAAGGTAACTGGCTTCAGCAGAGCGCAGATAC
CAAATACTGTTCTTCTAGTGTAGCCGTAGTTAGGCCACCACTTCAAGAACTCTGTAGCACCGCCTACATA
CCTCGCTCTGCTAATCCTGTTACCAGTGGCTGCTGCCAGTGGCGATAAGTCGTGTCTTACCGGGTTGGAC
TCAAGACGATAGTTACCGGATAAGGCGCAGCGGTCGGGCTGAACGGGGGGTTCGTGCACACAGCCCAGCT
TGGAGCGAACGACCTACACCGAACTGAGATACCTACAGCGTGAGCTATGAGAAAGCGCCACGCTTCCCGA
AGGGAGAAAGGCGGACAGGTATCCGGTAAGCGGCAGGGTCGGAACAGGAGAGCGCACGAGGGAGCTTCCA
GGGGGAAACGCCTGGTATCTTTATAGTCCTGTCGGGTTTCGCCACCTCTGACTTGAGCGTCGATTTTTGT
GATGCTCGTCAGGGGGGCGGAGCCTATGGAAAAACGCCAGCAACGCGGCCTTTTTACGGTTCCTGGCCTT
TTGCTGGCCTTTTGCTCACATGT
