>Addgene plasmid #68550 | AAV-CREB | addgene partial sequence | sequence record 122007 | pCAX-F 5'-CAGCTCCTGGGCAACGTGC-3'
TTGGGATTCGAACATCGATTGAATTCGGCTTCGAGATCTGGTCGCCACCATGGTGAGCAAGGGCGAGGAG
CTGTTCACCGGGGTGGTGCCCATCCTGGTCGAGCTGGACGGCGACGTAAACGGCCACAAGTTCAGCGTGT
CCGGCGAGGGCGAGGGCGATGCCACCTACGGCAAGCTGACCCTGAAGTTCATCTGCACCACCGGCAAGCT
GCCCGTGCCCTGGCCCACCCTCGTGACCACCCTGACCTACGGCGTGCAGTGCTTCAGCCGCTACCCCGAC
CACATGAAGCAGCACGACTTCTTCAAGTCCGCCATGCCCGAAGGCTACGTCCAGGAGCGCACCATCTTCT
TCAAGGACGACGGCAACTACAAGACCCGCGCCGAGGTGAAGTTCGAGGGCGACACCCTGGTGAACCGCAT
CGAGCTGAAGGGCATCGACTTCAAGGAGGACGGCAACATCCTGGGGCACAAGCTGGAGTACAACTACAAC
AGCCACAACGTCTATATCATGGCCGACAAGCAGAAGAACGGCATCAAGGTGAACTTCAAGATCCGCCACA
ACATCGAGGACGGCAGCGTGCAGCTCGCCGACCACTACCAGCAGAACACCCCCATCGGCGACGGCCCCGT
GCTGCTGCCCGACAACCACTACCTGAGCACCCAGTCCGCCCTGAGCAAAGACCCCAACGAGAAGCGCGAT
CACATGGTCCTGCTGGAGTTCGTGACCGCCGCCGGGATCACTCTCGGCATGGACGAGCTGTACAAGGGTG
GCGGGCCCATGGATTCCGGAGCAGACAACCAGCAGAGTGGAGATGCTGCTGTAACAGAAGCTGAAAGTCA
ACAAATGACAGTTCAAGCCCAGCCACAGATTGCCACATTAGCCC
