>Addgene plasmid #68550 | AAV-CREB | addgene partial sequence | sequence record 122008 | hGH-PA-R 5'-CCAGCTTGGTTCCCAATAGA-3'
TCAGACAAAATGATGCAACTTAATTTTATTAGGACAAGGCTGGTGGGCACTGGAGTGGCAACTTCCAGGG
CCAGGAGAGGCACTGGGGAGGGGTCACAGGGATGCCACCCGTAGATCTCTCGAGCAGCGCTGCTCGAGGC
AAGCTTCTGCAGGTCGACTCTAGAGGATCCCCGGGGAATTCGGCTTTAGGCCCTAAATCCCAAATTAATC
TGACTTGTGGCAGTAAAGGTCCTTAAGTGCTTTTAGCTCCTCAATCAATGTTTTGTTTTGGTTTTCAAGC
ACTGCCACTCTGTTCTCTAAACATTTCACATATTCTTTCTTCTTTCTACGACATTCTCTTGCTGCTTCCC
TGTTCTTCATTAGACGAACCTCTCTCTTTCGTGCTGCTTCTTCAGCAGGCTGTGTAGGAAGTGCTGGGGA
GGACGCCATAACAACTCCAGGGGCAATGGTGCTAGTGGGTGCTGTGCGAATCTGGTATGTTTGTACATCA
CCAGAGGCAGCTTGAACAACAACTTGGTTGCTGGGCACTA
