>Addgene plasmid #68550 | AAV-CREB | addgene partial sequence | sequence record 132092 | pCAX-F 5'-CAGCTCCTGGGCAACGTGC-3'
TTTGGCAAGATTGGGATTCGAACATCGATTGAATTCGGCTTCGAGATCTGGTCGCCACCATGGTGAGCAA
GGGCGAGGAGCTGTTCACCGGGGTGGTGCCCATCCTGGTCGAGCTGGACGGCGACGTAAACGGCCACAAG
TTCAGCGTGTCCGGCGAGGGCGAGGGCGATGCCACCTACGGCAAGCTGACCCTGAAGTTCATCTGCACCA
CCGGCAAGCTGCCCGTGCCCTGGCCCACCCTCGTGACCACCCTGACCTACGGCGTGCAGTGCTTCAGCCG
CTACCCCGACCACATGAAGCAGCACGACTTCTTCAAGTCCGCCATGCCCGAAGGCTACGTCCAGGAGCGC
ACCATCTTCTTCAAGGACGACGGCAACTACAAGACCCGCGCCGAGGTGAAGTTCGAGGGCGACACCCTGG
TGAACCGCATCGAGCTGAAGGGCATCGACTTCAAGGAGGACGGCAACATCCTGGGGCACAAGCTGGAGTA
CAACTACAACAGCCACAACGTCTATATCATGGCCGACAAGCAGAAGAACGGCATCAAGGTGAACTTCAAG
ATCCGCCACAACATCGAGGACGGCAGCGTGCAGCTCGCCGACCACTACCAGCAGAACACCCCCATCGGCG
ACGGCCCCGTGCTGCTGCCCGACAACCACTACCTGAGCACCCAGTCCGCCCTGAGCAAAGACCCCAACGA
GAAGCGCGATCACATGGTCCTGCTGGAGTTCGTGACCGCCGCCGGGATCACTCTCGGCATGGACGAGCTG
TACAAGGGTGGCGGGCCCATGGATTCCGGAGCAGACAACCAGCAGAGTGGAGATGCTGCTGTAACAGAAG
CTGAA
